>Addgene plasmid #69123 | pT3-Neo | depositor full sequence | sequence record 133642 | pT3-Neo sequence 5036 bps
GATCCCCTTGAAATACATCCACAGGTACACCTCCAATTGACTCAAATGATGTCAATTAGTCTATCAGAAG
CTTCTAAAGCCATGACATCATTTTCTGGAATTTTCCAAGCTGTTTAAAGGCACAGTCAACTTAGTGTATG
TAAACTTCTGACCCACTGGAATTGTGATACAGTGAATTATAAGTGAAATAATCTGTCTGTAAACAATTGT
TGGAAAAATGACTTGTGTCATGCACAAAGTAGATGTCCTAACTGACTTGCCAAAACTATTGTTTGTTAAC
AAGAAATTTGTGGAGTAGTTGAAAAACGAGTTTTAATGACTCCAACTTAAGTGTATGTAAACTTCCGACT
TCAACTGTATAGGTCTAGAGTCGACCTGCAGGCATGCAAGCTTGGCGTAATCATGGTCATAGCTGTTTCC
TGTGTGAAATTGTTATCCGCTCACAATTCCACACAACATACGAGCCGGAAGCATAAAGTGTAAAGCCTGG
GGTGCCTAATGAGTGAGCTAACTCACATTAATTGCGTTGCGCTCACTGCCCGCTTTCCAGTCGGGAAACC
TGTCGTGCCAGCTGCATTAATGAATCGGCCAACGCGCGGGGAGAGGCGGTTTGCGTATTGGGCGCTCTTC
CGCTTCCTCGCTCACTGACTCGCTGCGCTCGGTCGTTCGGCTGCGGCGAGCGGTATCAGCTCACTCAAAG
GCGGTAATACGGTTATCCACAGAATCAGGGGATAACGCAGGAAAGAACATGTGAGCAAAAGGCCAGCAAA
AGGCCAGGAACCGTAAAAAGGCCGCGTTGCTGGCGTTTTTCCATAGGCTCCGCCCCCCTGACGAGCATCA
CAAAAATCGACGCTCAAGTCAGAGGTGGCGAAACCCGACAGGACTATAAAGATACCAGGCGTTTCCCCCT
GGAAGCTCCCTCGTGCGCTCTCCTGTTCCGACCCTGCCGCTTACCGGATACCTGTCCGCCTTTCTCCCTT
CGGGAAGCGTGGCGCTTTCTCAATGCTCACGCTGTAGGTATCTCAGTTCGGTGTAGGTCGTTCGCTCCAA
GCTGGGCTGTGTGCACGAACCCCCCGTTCAGCCCGACCGCTGCGCCTTATCCGGTAACTATCGTCTTGAG
TCCAACCCGGTAAGACACGACTTATCGCCACTGGCAGCAGCCACTGGTAACAGGATTAGCAGAGCGAGGT
ATGTAGGCGGTGCTACAGAGTTCTTGAAGTGGTGGCCTAACTACGGCTACACTAGAAGGACAGTATTTGG
TATCTGCGCTCTGCTGAAGCCAGTTACCTTCGGAAAAAGAGTTGGTAGCTCTTGATCCGGCAAACAAACC
ACCGCTGGTAGCGGTGGTTTTTTTGTTTGCAAGCAGCAGATTACGCGCAGAAAAAAAGGATCTCAAGAAG
ATCCTTTGATCTTTTCTACGGGGTCTGACGCTCAGTGGAACGAAAACTCACGTTAAGGGATTTTGGTCAT
GAGATTATCAAAAAGGATCTTCACCTAGATCCTTTTAAATTAAAAATGAAGTTTTAAATCAATCTAAAGT
ATATATGAGTAAACTTGGTCTGACAGTTACCAATGCTTAATCAGTGAGGCACCTATCTCAGCGATCTGTC
TATTTCGTTCATCCATAGTTGCCTGACTCCCCGTCGTGTAGATAACTACGATACGGGAGGGCTTACCATC
TGGCCCCAGTGCTGCAATGATACCGCGAGACCCACGCTCACCGGCTCCAGATTTATCAGCAATAAACCAG
CCAGCCGGAAGGGCCGAGCGCAGAAGTGGTCCTGCAACTTTATCCGCCTCCATCCAGTCTATTAATTGTT
GCCGGGAAGCTAGAGTAAGTAGTTCGCCAGTTAATAGTTTGCGCAACGTTGTTGCCATTGCTACAGGCAT
CGTGGTGTCACGCTCGTCGTTTGGTATGGCTTCATTCAGCTCCGGTTCCCAACGATCAAGGCGAGTTACA
TGATCCCCCATGTTGTGCAAAAAAGCGGTTAGCTCCTTCGGTCCTCCGATCGTTGTCAGAAGTAAGTTGG
CCGCAGTGTTATCACTCATGGTTATGGCAGCACTGCATAATTCTCTTACTGTCATGCCATCCGTAAGATG
CTTTTCTGTGACTGGTGAGTACTCAACCAAGTCATTCTGAGAATAGTGTATGCGGCGACCGAGTTGCTCT
TGCCCGGCGTCAATACGGGATAATACCGCGCCACATAGCAGAACTTTAAAAGTGCTCATCATTGGAAAAC
GTTCTTCGGGGCGAAAACTCTCAAGGATCTTACCGCTGTTGAGATCCAGTTCGATGTAACCCACTCGTGC
ACCCAACTGATCTTCAGCATCTTTTACTTTCACCAGCGTTTCTGGGTGAGCAAAAACAGGAAGGCAAAAT
GCCGCAAAAAAGGGAATAAGGGCGACACGGAAATGTTGAATACTCATACTCTTCCTTTTTCAATATTATT
GAAGCATTTATCAGGGTTATTGTCTCATGAGCGGATACATATTTGAATGTATTTAGAAAAATAAACAAAT
AGGGGTTCCGCGCACATTTCCCCGAAAAGTGCCACCTGACGTCTAAGAAACCATTATTATCATGACATTA
ACCTATAAAAATAGGCGTATCACGAGGCCCTTTCGTCTCGCGCGTTTCGGTGATGACGGTGAAAACCTCT
GACACATGCAGCTCCCGGAGACGGTCACAGCTTGTCTGTAAGCGGATGCCGGGAGCAGACAAGCCCGTCA
GGGCGCGTCAGCGGGTGTTGGCGGGTGTCGGGGCTGGCTTAACTATGCGGCATCAGAGCAGATTGTACTG
AGAGTGCACCATATGCGGTGTGAAATACCGCACAGATGCGTAAGGAGAAAATACCGCATCAGGCGCCATT
CGCCATTCAGGCTGCGCAACTGTTGGGAAGGGCGATCGGTGCGGGCCTCTTCGCTATTACGCCAGCTGGC
GAAAGGGGGATGTGCTGCAAGGCGATTAAGTTGGGTAACGCCAGGGTTTTCCCAGTCACGACGTTGTAAA
ACGACGGCCAGTGAATTCGAGCTCGGTACCCTACAGTTGAAGTCGGAAGTTTACATACACTTAAGTTGGA
GTCATTAAAACTCGTTTTTCAACTACTCCACAAATTTCTTGTTAACAAACAATAGTTTTGGCAAGTCAGT
TAGGACATCTACTTTGTGCATGACACAAGTCATTTTTCCAACAATTGTTTACAGACAGATTATTTCACTT
ATAATTCACTGTATCACAATTCCAGTGGGTCAGAAGTTTACATACACTAAGTTGACTGTGCCTTTAAACA
GCTTGGAAAATTCCAGAAAATGATGTCATGGCTTTAGAAGCTTCTGATAGACTAATTGACATCATTTGAG
TCAATTGGAGGTGTACCTGTGGATGTATTTCAAGGAATTCTGTGGAATGTGTGTCAGTTAGGGTGTGGAA
AGTCCCCAGGCTCCCCAGCAGGCAGAAGTATGCAAAGCATGCATATCGATACTAGTTTAATTAAGATCTC
GAGGGAATGAAAGACCCCACCTGTAGGTTTGGCAAGCTAGCTTAAGTAACGCCATTTTGCAAGGCATGGA
AAATACATAACTGAGAATAGAGAAGTTCAGATCAAGGTTAGGAACAGAGAGACAGCAGAATATGGGCCAA
ACAGGATATCTGTGGTAAGCAGTTCCTGCCCCGGCTCAGGGCCAAGAACAGATGGTCCCCAGATGCGGTC
CCGCCCTCAGCAGTTTCTAGAGAACCATCAGATGTTTCCAGGGTGCCCCAAGGACCTGAAATGACCCTGT
GCCTTATTTGAACTAACCAATCAGTTCGCTTCTCGCTTCTGTTCGCGCGCTTCTGCTCCCCGAGCTCAAT
AAAAGAGCCCACAACCCCTCACTCGGCGCGCCAGTCCGGATCCACCGGTGCCACCATGGCCGAACAGGAT
GGACTGCACGCAGGCTCCCCCGCCGCTTGGGTGGAAAGACTGTTTGGATACGACTGGGCTCAGCAGACAA
TCGGATGCTCTGACGCAGCCGTGTTCCGGCTGAGTGCTCAGGGGCGCCCCGTGCTGTTTGTCAAGACAGA
CCTGTCAGGAGCACTGAACGAGCTGCAGGATGAAGCAGCCCGCCTGAGCTGGCTGGCTACCACAGGAGTG
CCTTGTGCTGCAGTCCTGGACGTGGTCACTGAGGCAGGCCGAGATTGGCTGCTGCTGGGGGAAGTGCCAG
GACAGGACCTGCTGAGCTCCCACCTGGCACCAGCTGAGAAGGTCTCCATCATGGCAGATGCCATGCGGAG
ACTGCATACTCTGGACCCCGCCACCTGCCCTTTCGATCACCAGGCTAAACATCGCATTGAGAGGGCTCGC
ACCCGAATGGAAGCAGGCCTGGTGGACCAGGACGATCTGGATGAGGAACACCAGGGGCTGGCTCCTGCAG
AGCTGTTTGCACGGCTGAAAGCCAGAATGCCAGACGGAGAAGATCTGGTGGTCACCCATGGCGACGCTTG
CCTGCCCAACATCATGGTGGAGAATGGCAGATTCAGTGGGTTTATTGATTGTGGACGACTGGGCGTCGCC
GACAGATACCAGGATATCGCCCTGGCTACAAGAGACATTGCAGAGGAACTGGGCGGGGAATGGGCCGATA
GGTTCCTGGTGCTGTATGGCATCGCTGCCCCTGATTCACAGAGGATTGCCTTTTACAGACTGCTGGATGA
GTTCTTTTGAGCGGCCGCTCGAGCATGCATCTAGAGGGCCCTATTCTATAGTGTCACCTAAATGCTAGAG
CTCGCTGATCAGCCTCGACTGTGCCTTCTAGTTGCCAGCCATCTGTTGTTTGCCCCTCCCCCGTGCCTTC
CTTGACCCTGGAAGGTGCCACTCCCACTGTCCTTTCCTAATAAAATGAGGAAATTGCATCGCATTGTCTG
AGTAGGTGTCATTCTATTCTGGGGGGTGGGGTGGGGCAGGACAGCAAGGGGGAGGATTGGGAAGACAATA
GCAGGCATGCTGGGGATGCGGTGGGCTCTATGGCTTCTGAGGCGGAAAGAACCAGCTGCATTAATG
Features (pLannotate 1.2.2; 17 found; start..end, strand, type, name):
    364..393     +  misc_feature   MCS (fragment): pUC18/19 multiple cloning site
    430..446     -  protein_bind   lac operator: The lac repressor binds to the lac operator to inhibit transcription in E. coli. This inhibition can be relieved by adding lactose or isopropyl-β-D-thiogalactopyranoside (IPTG). lac repressor encoded by lacI
    454..484     -  promoter       lac promoter: promoter for the E. coli lac operon
    499..520     -  protein_bind   CAP binding site: CAP binding activates transcription in the presence of cAMP. E. coli catabolite activator protein
    533..625     -  CDS            lacI (fragment): lac repressor; lacI; The lac repressor binds to the lac operator to inhibit transcription in E. coli. This inhibition can be relieved by adding lactose or isopropyl-β-D-thiogalactopyranoside (IPTG).
    808..1396    -  rep_origin     ori: high-copy-number ColE1/pMB1/pBR322/pUC origin of replication
   1567..2427    -  CDS            AmpR: β-lactamase; bla; confers resistance to ampicillin, carbenicillin, and related antibiotics
   2428..2532    -  promoter       AmpR promoter: bla
   2627..2662    +  CDS            rop (fragment): Rop protein, which maintains plasmids at low copy number; rop
   2764..2863    +  misc_feature   bom (fragment): basis of mobility region from pBR322
   2869..3026    -  CDS            lacZα (fragment): LacZα fragment of β-galactosidase; lacZ fragment
   3400..3474    +  promoter       SV40 promoter (fragment): SV40 enhancer and early promoter
   3506..3887    +  LTR            5' LTR (fragment): 5' long terminal repeat from murine embryonic stem cell virus
   3906..4697    +  CDS            neo: KKA2_KLEPN - Also known as kan, nptII. Experimental evidence at protein level: Swiss-Prot protein existence level 1. Resistance to kanamycin, neomycin, paromomycin, ribostamycin, butirosin and gentamicin B. From Klebsiella pneumoniae.
   4735..4753    -  promoter       SP6 promoter: promoter for bacteriophage SP6 RNA polymerase
   4779..5003    +  polyA_signal   bGH poly(A) signal: bovine growth hormone polyadenylation signal
   5007..5028    +  promoter       SV40 promoter (fragment): SV40 enhancer and early promoter
