[The description below was written by a language model from this plasmid's Addgene catalogue record, the feature table of its GenBank file and pLannotate feature annotations shown in this document.]
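Description:
pT3-Neo is a Sleeping Beauty (SB) transposon donor plasmid built on the pT3 backbone and intended for stable, non-viral modification of mammalian cells. It is maintained in E. coli as a high-copy plasmid through a ColE1/pUC-type origin and is selected with ampicillin via the β-lactamase gene and its native promoter. The rest of the bacterial backbone carries common cloning-vector remnants, including lac promoter/operator elements and fragments of lacZα, lacI, rop and bom, none of which has a stated role here. The catalogue lists a total size of 5,017 bp, while the depositor's full sequence is 5,036 nt.

The payload is a neomycin phosphotransferase (neo) coding sequence, described as codon-optimised for human cells and cloned between AgeI and NotI sites. It is driven by the U3 region of the MSCV long terminal repeat, which the annotation detects as a partial 5' LTR immediately upstream of the gene, and it is terminated by a bovine growth hormone polyadenylation signal. Expression confers G418 resistance on mammalian cells. Short SV40 enhancer/promoter fragments lie on either side of this cassette, and an SP6 promoter sits between neo and the poly(A) signal.

The automated feature table does not annotate the SB inverted terminal repeats that would define the transposon boundaries, so their positions cannot be given from this record. The accompanying GenBank entry covers only a 760 bp partial read containing a single primer-binding site. In use, a plasmid like this is co-delivered with a source of SB transposase, which excises the cassette and integrates it into the genome, allowing G418 selection of stable integrants. The associated publication concerns electroporation-based modification of mammalian cells.
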