Addgene plasmid #69123: pT3-Neo
Purpose: Sleeping Beauty (SB) transposon with G418 resistance
Depositing lab: Martin Bonamino. Depositing organization: Instituto Nacional de Cancer (INCA). Publication: An Efficient Electroporation Protocol for the Genetic Modification of Mammalian Cells. Chicaybam L, Barcelos C, Peixoto B, Carneiro M, Limia CG, Redondo P, Lira C, Paraguassu-Braga F, Vasconcelos ZF, Barros L, Bonamino MH. Front Bioeng Biotechnol. 2017 Jan 23;4:99. doi: 10.3389/fbioe.2016.00099. eCollection 2016. PubMed 28168187.
Backbone
  Vector backbone: pT3
  Backbone size w/o insert (bp): 4222
  Total vector size (bp): 5017
  Vector type: Mammalian Expression ; Sleeping Beauty transposon
  Selectable markers: Neomycin (select with G418)
Growth in bacteria
  Bacterial resistance: Ampicillin, 100 μg/mL
  Growth temperature: 37°C
  Growth strain: DH5alpha
  Copy number: High Copy
Gene/Insert
  Gene/Insert name: Neo (codon optimized for human)
  Species: H. sapiens (human)
  Promoter: U3MSCV
  Cloning method: Restriction Enzyme; 5′ cloning site AgeI (not destroyed); 3′ cloning site NotI (not destroyed)
  Sequencing primers: 5′ ACTAACCAATCAGTTCGCTTCTC; 3′ TAGAAGGCACAGTCGAGG
Terms and licenses: Academic/Nonprofit Terms; Industry Terms: Not Available to Industry
How to cite: pT3-Neo was a gift from Martin Bonamino (Addgene plasmid # 69123 ; http://n2t.net/addgene:69123 ; RRID:Addgene_69123)
