LOCUS       Exported 760 bp ds-DNA linear SYN 21-MAY-2021
DEFINITION  Sleeping Beauty (SB) transposon with G418 resistance.
ACCESSION   .
VERSION     .
KEYWORDS    pT3-Neo
SOURCE      synthetic DNA construct
  ORGANISM  synthetic DNA construct
REFERENCE   1 (bases 1 to 760)
  AUTHORS   Chicaybam L, Barcelos C, Peixoto B, Carneiro M, Limia CG, Redondo P,
            Lira C, Paraguassu-Braga F, Vasconcelos ZF, Barros L, Bonamino MH
  TITLE     An Efficient Electroporation Protocol for the Genetic Modification
            of Mammalian Cells.
  JOURNAL   Front Bioeng Biotechnol. 2017 Jan 23;4:99. doi:
            10.3389/fbioe.2016.00099. eCollection 2016.
  PUBMED    28168187
REFERENCE   2 (bases 1 to 760)
  AUTHORS   .
  TITLE     Direct Submission
  JOURNAL   Exported May 21, 2021 from SnapGene Server 1.1.58
            http://www.snapgene.com
FEATURES             Location/Qualifiers
     source          1..760
                     /organism="synthetic DNA construct"
                     /mol_type="other DNA"
     primer_bind     complement(353..373)
                     /label=pBABE 3'
                     /note="SV40 enhancer, reverse primer for pBABE vectors"
ORIGIN
        1 gtcggaagtt tacatacact taagttggag tcattaaaac tcgtttttca actactccac
       61 aaatttcttg ttaacaaaca atagttttgg caagtcagtt aggacatcta ctttgtgcat
      121 gacacaagtc atttttccaa caattgttta cagacagatt atttcactta taattcactg
      181 tatcacaatt ccagtgggtc agaagtttac atacactaag ttgactgtgc ctttaaacag
      241 cttggaaaat tccagaaaat gatgtcatgg ctttagaagc ttctgataga ctaattgaca
      301 tcatttgagt caattggagg tgtacctgtg gatgtatttc aaggaattct gtggaatgtg
      361 tgtcagttag ggtgtggaaa gtccccaggc tccccagcag gcagaagtat gcaaagcatg
      421 catatcgata ctagtttaat taagatctcg agggaatgaa agaccccacc tgtaggtttg
      481 gcaagctagc ttaagtaacg ccattttgca aggcatggaa aatacataac tgagaataga
      541 gaagttcaga tcaaggttag gaacagagag acagcagaat atgggccaaa caggatatct
      601 gtggtaagca gttcctgccc cggctcaggg ccaagaacag atggtcccca gatgcggtcc
      661 cgccctcagc agtttctaga gaaccatcag atgtttccag ggtgccccaa ggacctgaaa
      721 tgaccctgtg ccttatttga actaaccaat cagttcgctt
//
