>Addgene plasmid #69123 | pT3-Neo | addgene partial sequence | sequence record 133181 | MMLV-F 5'-atcagttcgcttctcgcttc-3'
AGAGCCCACAACCCCTCACTCGGCGCGCCAGTCCGGATCCACCGGTGCCACCATGGCCGAACAGGATGGA
CTGCACGCAGGCTCCCCCGCCGCTTGGGTGGAAAGACTGTTTGGATACGACTGGGCTCAGCAGACAATCG
GATGCTCTGACGCAGCCGTGTTCCGGCTGAGTGCTCAGGGGCGCCCCGTGCTGTTTGTCAAGACAGACCT
GTCAGGAGCACTGAACGAGCTGCAGGATGAAGCAGCCCGCCTGAGCTGGCTGGCTACCACAGGAGTGCCT
TGTGCTGCAGTCCTGGACGTGGTCACTGAGGCAGGCCGAGATTGGCTGCTGCTGGGGGAAGTGCCAGGAC
AGGACCTGCTGAGCTCCCACCTGGCACCAGCTGAGAAGGTCTCCATCATGGCAGATGCCATGCGGAGACT
GCATACTCTGGACCCCGCCACCTGCCCTTTCGATCACCAGGCTAAACATCGCATTGAGAGGGCTCGCACC
CGAATGGAAGCAGGCCTGGTGGACCAGGACGATCTGGATGAGGAACACCAGGGGCTGGCTCCTGCAGAGC
TGTTTGCACGGCTGAAAGCCAGAATGCCAGACGGAGAAGATCTGGTGGTCACCCATGGCGACGCTTGCCT
GCCCAACATCATGGTGGAGAATGGCAGATTCAGTGGGTTTATTGATTGTGGACGACTGGG
