>Addgene plasmid #69123 | pT3-Neo | addgene partial sequence | sequence record 133641 | M13pUC-Rev 5'-AGCGGATAACAATTTCACACAGG-3'
GCTTGCATGCCTGCAGGTCGACTCTAGACCTATACAGTTGAAGTCGGAAGTTTACATACACTTAAGTTGG
AGTCATTAAAACTCGTTTTTCAACTACTCCACAAATTTCTTGTTAACAAACAATAGTTTTGGCAAGTCAG
TTAGGACATCTACTTTGTGCATGACACAAGTCATTTTTCCAACAATTGTTTACAGACAGATTATTTCACT
TATAATTCACTGTATCACAATTCCAGTGGGTCAGAAGTTTACATACACTAAGTTGACTGTGCCTTTAAAC
AGCTTGGAAAATTCCAGAAAATGATGTCATGGCTTTAGAAGCTTCTGATAGACTAATTGACATCATTTGA
GTCAATTGGAGGTGTACCTGTGGATGTATTTCAAGGGGATCCATTAATGCAGCTGGTTCTTTCCGCCTCA
GAAGCCATAGAGCCCACCGCATCCCCAGCATGCCTGCTATTGTCTTCCCAATCCTCCCCCTTGCTGTCCT
GCCCCACCCCACCCCCCAGAATAGAATGACACCTACTCAGACAATGCGATGCAATTTCCTCATTTTATTA
GGAAAGGACAGTGGGAGTGGCACCTTCCAGGGTCAAGGAAGGCACGGGGGAGGGGCAAACAACAGATGGC
TGGCAACTAGAAGGCACAGTCGAGGCTGATCAGCGAGCTCTAGCATTTAGGTGACACTATAGAATAGGGC
CCTCTAGATGCATGCTCGAGCGGCCGCTTAGAAAAA
