LOCUS       Exported 5017 bp ds-DNA circular SYN 10-AGO-2015
DEFINITION  .
ACCESSION   .
VERSION     .
KEYWORDS    pT3-Neo
SOURCE      synthetic DNA construct
  ORGANISM  synthetic DNA construct
REFERENCE   1 (bases 1 to 5017)
  AUTHORS   Marco
  TITLE     Direct Submission
  JOURNAL   Exported segunda-feira, 17 de ago de 2015 from SnapGene Viewer 2.2.2
            http://www.snapgene.com
FEATURES             Location/Qualifiers
     source          1..5017
                     /organism="recombinant plasmid"
                     /mol_type="other DNA"
     misc_feature    6..359
                     /note="IR/DR"
     primer_bind     complement(404..420)
                     /note="M13 rev"
                     /note="common sequencing primer, one of multiple similar
                     variants"
     protein_bind    428..444
                     /bound_moiety="lac repressor encoded by lacI"
                     /note="lac operator"
                     /note="The lac repressor binds to the lac operator to
                     inhibit transcription in E. coli. This inhibition can be
                     relieved by adding lactose or
                     isopropyl-beta-D-thiogalactopyranoside (IPTG)."
     promoter        complement(452..482)
                     /note="lac promoter"
                     /note="promoter for the E. coli lac operon"
     protein_bind    497..518
                     /bound_moiety="E. coli catabolite activator protein"
                     /note="CAP binding site"
                     /note="CAP binding activates transcription in the presence
                     of cAMP."
     rep_origin      complement(806..1394)
                     /direction=LEFT
                     /note="ori"
                     /note="high-copy-number ColE1/pMB1/pBR322/pUC origin of
                     replication"
     CDS             complement(1565..2425)
                     /codon_start=1
                     /gene="bla"
                     /product="beta-lactamase"
                     /note="AmpR"
                     /note="confers resistance to ampicillin, carbenicillin, and
                     related antibiotics"
                     /translation="MSIQHFRVALIPFFAAFCLPVFAHPETLVKVKDAEDQLGARVGYI
                     ELDLNSGKILESFRPEERFPMMSTFKVLLCGAVLSRIDAGQEQLGRRIHYSQNDLVEYS
                     PVTEKHLTDGMTVRELCSAAITMSDNTAANLLLTTIGGPKELTAFLHNMGDHVTRLDRW
                     EPELNEAIPNDERDTTMPVAMATTLRKLLTGELLTLASRQQLIDWMEADKVAGPLLRSA
                     LPAGWFIADKSGAGERGSRGIIAALGPDGKPSRIVVIYTTGSQATMDERNRQIAEIGAS
                     LIKHW"
     promoter        complement(2426..2530)
                     /gene="bla"
                     /note="AmpR promoter"
     primer_bind     3004..3020
                     /note="M13 fwd"
                     /note="common sequencing primer, one of multiple similar
                     variants"
     misc_feature    3040..3393
                     /note="IR/DR"
     promoter        3518..3903
                     /note="U3 MSCV"
     CDS             3914..4708
                     /codon_start=1
                     /note="Neo"
                     /translation="MAEQDGLHAGSPAAWVERLFGYDWAQQTIGCSDAAVFRLSAQGRP
                     VLFVKTDLSGALNELQDEAARLSWLATTGVPCAAVLDVVTEAGRDWLLLGEVPGQDLLS
                     SHLAPAEKVSIMADAMRRLHTLDPATCPFDHQAKHRIERARTRMEAGLVDQDDLDEEHQ
                     GLAPAELFARLKARMPDGEDLVVTHGDACLPNIMVENGRFSGFIDCGRLGVADRYQDIA
                     LATRDIAEELGGEWADRFLVLYGIAAPDSQRIAFYRLLDEFF"
     promoter        complement(4743..4761)
                     /note="SP6 promoter"
                     /note="promoter for bacteriophage SP6 RNA polymerase"
     polyA_signal    4787..5011
                     /note="bGH poly(A) signal"
                     /note="bovine growth hormone polyadenylation signal"
ORIGIN
        1 gatccccttg aaatacatcc acaggtacac ctccaattga ctcaaatgat gtcaattagt
       61 ctatcagaag cttctaaagc catgacatca ttttctggaa ttttccaagc tgtttaaagg
      121 cacagtcaac ttagtgtatg taaacttctg acccactgga attgtgatac agtgaattat
      181 aagtgaaata atctgtctgt aaacaattgt tggaaaaatg acttgtgtca tgcacaaagt
      241 agatgtccta actgacttgc caaaactatt gtttgttaac aagaaatttg tggagtagtt
      301 gaaaaacgag ttttaatgac tccaacttaa gtgtatgtaa acttccgact tcaactgtat
      361 atctagagtc gacctgcagg catgcaagct tggcgtaatc atggtcatag ctgtttcctg
      421 tgtgaaattg ttatccgctc acaattccac acaacatacg agccggaagc ataaagtgta
      481 aagcctgggg tgcctaatga gtgagctaac tcacattaat tgcgttgcgc tcactgcccg
      541 ctttccagtc gggaaacctg tcgtgccagc tgcattaatg aatcggccaa cgcgcgggga
      601 gaggcggttt gcgtattggg cgctcttccg cttcctcgct cactgactcg ctgcgctcgg
      661 tcgttcggct gcggcgagcg gtatcagctc actcaaaggc ggtaatacgg ttatccacag
      721 aatcagggga taacgcagga aagaacatgt gagcaaaagg ccagcaaaag gccaggaacc
      781 gtaaaaaggc cgcgttgctg gcgtttttcc ataggctccg cccccctgac gagcatcaca
      841 aaaatcgacg ctcaagtcag aggtggcgaa acccgacagg actataaaga taccaggcgt
      901 ttccccctgg aagctccctc gtgcgctctc ctgttccgac cctgccgctt accggatacc
      961 tgtccgcctt tctcccttcg ggaagcgtgg cgctttctca atgctcacgc tgtaggtatc
     1021 tcagttcggt gtaggtcgtt cgctccaagc tgggctgtgt gcacgaaccc cccgttcagc
     1081 ccgaccgctg cgccttatcc ggtaactatc gtcttgagtc caacccggta agacacgact
     1141 tatcgccact ggcagcagcc actggtaaca ggattagcag agcgaggtat gtaggcggtg
     1201 ctacagagtt cttgaagtgg tggcctaact acggctacac tagaaggaca gtatttggta
     1261 tctgcgctct gctgaagcca gttaccttcg gaaaaagagt tggtagctct tgatccggca
     1321 aacaaaccac cgctggtagc ggtggttttt ttgtttgcaa gcagcagatt acgcgcagaa
     1381 aaaaaggatc tcaagaagat cctttgatct tttctacggg gtctgacgct cagtggaacg
     1441 aaaactcacg ttaagggatt ttggtcatga gattatcaaa aaggatcttc acctagatcc
     1501 ttttaaatta aaaatgaagt tttaaatcaa tctaaagtat atatgagtaa acttggtctg
     1561 acagttacca atgcttaatc agtgaggcac ctatctcagc gatctgtcta tttcgttcat
     1621 ccatagttgc ctgactcccc gtcgtgtaga taactacgat acgggagggc ttaccatctg
     1681 gccccagtgc tgcaatgata ccgcgagacc cacgctcacc ggctccagat ttatcagcaa
     1741 taaaccagcc agccggaagg gccgagcgca gaagtggtcc tgcaacttta tccgcctcca
     1801 tccagtctat taattgttgc cgggaagcta gagtaagtag ttcgccagtt aatagtttgc
     1861 gcaacgttgt tgccattgct acaggcatcg tggtgtcacg ctcgtcgttt ggtatggctt
     1921 cattcagctc cggttcccaa cgatcaaggc gagttacatg atcccccatg ttgtgcaaaa
     1981 aagcggttag ctccttcggt cctccgatcg ttgtcagaag taagttggcc gcagtgttat
     2041 cactcatggt tatggcagca ctgcataatt ctcttactgt catgccatcc gtaagatgct
     2101 tttctgtgac tggtgagtac tcaaccaagt cattctgaga atagtgtatg cggcgaccga
     2161 gttgctcttg cccggcgtca atacgggata ataccgcgcc acatagcaga actttaaaag
     2221 tgctcatcat tggaaaacgt tcttcggggc gaaaactctc aaggatctta ccgctgttga
     2281 gatccagttc gatgtaaccc actcgtgcac ccaactgatc ttcagcatct tttactttca
     2341 ccagcgtttc tgggtgagca aaaacaggaa ggcaaaatgc cgcaaaaaag ggaataaggg
     2401 cgacacggaa atgttgaata ctcatactct tcctttttca atattattga agcatttatc
     2461 agggttattg tctcatgagc ggatacatat ttgaatgtat ttagaaaaat aaacaaatag
     2521 gggttccgcg cacatttccc cgaaaagtgc cacctgacgt ctaagaaacc attattatca
     2581 tgacattaac ctataaaaat aggcgtatca cgaggccctt tcgtctcgcg cgtttcggtg
     2641 atgacggtga aaacctctga cacatgcagc tcccggagac ggtcacagct tgtctgtaag
     2701 cggatgccgg gagcagacaa gcccgtcagg gcgcgtcagc gggtgttggc gggtgtcggg
     2761 gctggcttaa ctatgcggca tcagagcaga ttgtactgag agtgcaccat atgcggtgtg
     2821 aaataccgca cagatgcgta aggagaaaat accgcatcag gcgccattcg ccattcaggc
     2881 tgcgcaactg ttgggaaggg cgatcggtgc gggcctcttc gctattacgc cagctggcga
     2941 aagggggatg tgctgcaagg cgattaagtt gggtaacgcc agggttttcc cagtcacgac
     3001 gttgtaaaac gacggccagt gaattcgagc tcggtaccct acagttgaag tcggaagttt
     3061 acatacactt aagttggagt cattaaaact cgtttttcaa ctactccaca aatttcttgt
     3121 taacaaacaa tagttttggc aagtcagtta ggacatctac tttgtgcatg acacaagtca
     3181 tttttccaac aattgtttac agacagatta tttcacttat aattcactgt atcacaattc
     3241 cagtgggtca gaagtttaca tacactaagt tgactgtgcc tttaaacagc ttggaaaatt
     3301 ccagaaaatg atgtcatggc tttagaagct tctgatagac taattgacat catttgagtc
     3361 aattggaggt gtacctgtgg atgtatttca agggaattct gtggaatgtg tgtcagttag
     3421 ggtgtggaaa gtccccaggc tccccaggca ggcagaagta tgcaaagcat gcatatcgat
     3481 actagtttaa ttaagatctc gagcacgaga ctagccgtcg agggaatgaa agaccccacc
     3541 tgtaggtttg gcaagctagc ttaagtaacg ccattttgca aggcatggaa aatacataac
     3601 tgagaataga gaagttcaga tcaaggttag gaacagagag acagcagaat atgggccaaa
     3661 caggatatct gtggtaagca gttcctgccc cggctcaggg ccaagaacag atggtcccca
     3721 gatgcggtcc cgccctcagc agtttctaga gaaccatcag atgtttccag ggtgccccaa
     3781 ggacctgaaa atgaccctgt gccttatttg aactaaccaa tcagttcgct tctcgcttct
     3841 gttcgcgcgc ttctgctccc cgagctcaat aaaagagccc acaacccctc actcggcgcg
     3901 ccgatccacc ggtatggccg aacaggatgg actgcacgca ggctcccccg ccgcttgggt
     3961 ggaaagactg tttggatacg attgggctca gcagactatt ggatgctctg acgcagccgt
     4021 gttccggctg agtgctcagg ggcgccccgt gctgtttgtc aagacagacc tgtcaggagc
     4081 actgaacgag ctgcaggatg aagcagcacg actgagctgg ctggcaacca caggagtgcc
     4141 ttgtgctgca gtcctggacg tggtcactga ggcaggacga gattggctgc tgctgggaga
     4201 agtgccagga caggacctgc tgagctccca cctggcacca gctgagaagg tctccatcat
     4261 ggcagatgcc atgcggagac tgcatactct ggaccccgcc acctgccctt tcgatcacca
     4321 ggctaaacat cgcattgaga gggctcgcac ccgaatggaa gcaggcctgg tggaccagga
     4381 cgatctggat gaggaacacc aggggctggc tcctgcagag ctgtttgcac ggctgaaagc
     4441 cagaatgcca gacggagaag atctggtggt cacccatggc gacgcttgcc tgcccaacat
     4501 catggtggag aatggcagat tcagtgggtt tattgattgt ggacgactgg gcgtcgccga
     4561 cagataccag gatatcgccc tggctacaag agacattgca gaggaactgg gcggggaatg
     4621 ggccgatagg ttcctggtgc tgtatggcat cgctgcccct gattcacaga ggattgcctt
     4681 ttacagactg ctggatgagt tcttttgagc ggccgctcga gcatgcatct agagggccct
     4741 attctatagt gtcacctaaa tgctagagct cgctgatcag cctcgactgt gccttctagt
     4801 tgccagccat ctgttgtttg cccctccccc gtgccttcct tgaccctgga aggtgccact
     4861 cccactgtcc tttcctaata aaatgaggaa attgcatcgc attgtctgag taggtgtcat
     4921 tctattctgg ggggtggggt ggggcaggac agcaaggggg aggattggga agacaatagc
     4981 aggcatgctg gggatgcggt gggctctatg gcttctg
//
